Addgene plasmid #85909: AB.pCCL.sin.cPPT.GFP.miR-455-3p.sensor.PGK.dNGFR.WPRE
Purpose: Sensor Plasmid
Depositing lab: Brian Brown. Depositing organization: Icahn School of Medicine at Mount Sinai. Publication: High-throughput assessment of microRNA activity and function using microRNA sensor and decoy libraries. Mullokandov G, Baccarini A, Ruzo A, Jayaprakash AD, Tung N, Israelow B, Evans MJ, Sachidanandam R, Brown BD. Nat Methods. 2012 Jul 1;9(8):840-6. doi: 10.1038/nmeth.2078. PubMed 22751203.
Backbone
  Vector backbone: AB.pCCL.sin.cPPT.GFP.PGK.dNGFR.WPRE
  Backbone size w/o insert (bp): 9309
  Total vector size (bp): 9480
  Vector type: Lentiviral
  Selectable markers: eGFP , NGFR
Growth in bacteria
  Bacterial resistance: Ampicillin, 100 μg/mL
  Growth temperature: 37°C
  Growth strain: NEB Stable
  Copy number: High Copy
Gene/Insert
  Gene/Insert name: miR-455-3p Sensor
  Species: H. sapiens (human)
  Insert size (bp): 171
  Entrez Gene: MIR455 (a.k.a. MIRN455, hsa-mir-455, mir-455)
  Promoter: PGK
  Cloning method: Restriction Enzyme; 5′ cloning site NheI (not destroyed); 3′ cloning site AgeI (not destroyed)
  Sequencing primers: 5′ AACAGACATACAAACTAAAG
Terms and licenses: Academic/Nonprofit Terms; Industry Terms: Not Available to Industry
How to cite: AB.pCCL.sin.cPPT.GFP.miR-455-3p.sensor.PGK.dNGFR.WPRE was a gift from Brian Brown (Addgene plasmid # 85909 ; http://n2t.net/addgene:85909 ; RRID:Addgene_85909)
