[The description below was written by a language model from this plasmid's Addgene catalogue record and pLannotate feature annotations shown in this document.]
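Description:
AB.pCCL.sin.cPPT.GFP.miR-455-3p.sensor.PGK.dNGFR.WPRE is a third-generation, self-inactivating HIV-1-based lentiviral transfer plasmid that reports the activity of human miR-455-3p. It is propagated in E. coli through a high-copy ColE1/pUC origin with ampicillin resistance (AmpR), and also carries an f1 ori and an SV40 ori. The viral genome is transcribed from a chimeric CMV enhancer/promoter fused to a truncated 5' LTR. It includes the Ψ packaging signal with a gag fragment, the RRE, the cPPT/CTS, a WPRE and a ΔU3 3' LTR, so the integrated provirus lacks LTR promoter activity.

The payload is organised around a bidirectional promoter in which the human PGK promoter sits back to back with a minimal CMV promoter. The PGK side drives a truncated NGFR (dNGFR, annotated as an NGFR fragment), a cell-surface marker, followed by the WPRE. The minimal CMV side drives EGFP in the opposite direction, ending at an SV40 polyadenylation signal oriented antisense to the viral genome. The 171 bp miR-455-3p sensor insert, cloned between NheI and AgeI, is not annotated in the feature table. The unannotated gap just downstream of EGFP is consistent with placement in the GFP 3' untranslated region, as the plasmid name suggests, but the record does not confirm this.

In this design, cells in which miR-455-3p is active should suppress GFP while dNGFR expression is unaffected, giving an internal normaliser for transduction and promoter activity. GFP and NGFR are the listed selectable markers; there is no mammalian drug selection. The sequenced record (9,458 nt) is slightly shorter than the catalogued total size of 9,480 bp. The plasmid belongs to a collection of microRNA sensor and decoy vectors built for high-throughput assessment of microRNA activity.
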