Features (pLannotate 1.2.2; 34 found; start..end, strand, type, name):
      1..720     +  CDS            EGFP: the original enhanced GFP (Yang et al., 1996) mammalian codon-optimized
    944..963     +  misc_feature   MCS (fragment): pBluescript multiple cloning site
    991..1125    -  polyA_signal   SV40 poly(A) signal: SV40 polyadenylation signal
   1148..1232    -  CDS            large T antigen (fragment): large T antigen from SV40 (simian virus 40)
   1262..1379    -  misc_feature   cPPT/CTS: central polypurine tract and central termination sequence of HIV-1
   1398..1498    -  CDS            Rev (fragment): human immunodeficiency virus 1 (HIV-1) Rev protein; rev; enhances nuclear export of unspliced and incompletely spliced viral mRNAs
   1875..2108    -  misc_feature   RRE: The Rev response element (RRE) of HIV-1 allows for Rev-dependent mRNA export from the nucleus to the cytoplasm.
   2254..2617    -  CDS            HIV-1 gag (fragment): gag protein from human immunodeficiency virus 1; gag
   2601..2726    -  misc_feature   HIV-1 Ψ: packaging signal of human immunodeficiency virus type 1
   2773..2953    -  LTR            5' LTR (truncated): truncated 5' long terminal repeat (LTR) from HIV-1
   2968..3171    -  promoter       CMV promoter: human cytomegalovirus (CMV) immediate early promoter
   3172..3551    -  enhancer       CMV enhancer: human cytomegalovirus immediate early enhancer
   3652..3670    -  promoter       T3 promoter: promoter for bacteriophage T3 RNA polymerase
   3715..3731    -  protein_bind   lac operator: The lac repressor binds to the lac operator to inhibit transcription in E. coli. This inhibition can be relieved by adding lactose or isopropyl-β-D-thiogalactopyranoside (IPTG). lac repressor encoded by lacI
   3739..3769    -  promoter       lac promoter: promoter for the E. coli lac operon
   3784..3805    -  protein_bind   CAP binding site: CAP binding activates transcription in the presence of cAMP. E. coli catabolite activator protein
   3818..3910    -  CDS            lacI (fragment): lac repressor; lacI; The lac repressor binds to the lac operator to inhibit transcription in E. coli. This inhibition can be relieved by adding lactose or isopropyl-β-D-thiogalactopyranoside (IPTG).
   4093..4681    -  rep_origin     ori: high-copy-number ColE1/pMB1/pBR322/pUC origin of replication
   4852..5712    -  CDS            AmpR: β-lactamase; bla; confers resistance to ampicillin, carbenicillin, and related antibiotics
   5713..5817    -  promoter       AmpR promoter: bla
   5870..6298    -  rep_origin     f1 ori (sequence partly withheld): f1 bacteriophage origin of replication; arrow indicates direction of (+) strand synthesis
   6303..6458    -  CDS            lacZα (fragment): LacZα fragment of β-galactosidase; lacZ fragment
   6466..6484    +  promoter       T7 promoter: promoter for bacteriophage T7 RNA polymerase
   6505..6640    -  rep_origin     SV40 ori: SV40 origin of replication
   6680..6801    -  polyA_signal   SV40 poly(A) signal: SV40 polyadenylation signal
   6873..7106    -  LTR            3' LTR (ΔU3): self-inactivating 3' long terminal repeat (LTR) from HIV-1
   7108..7176    -  CDS            nef (fragment): NEF_HV1Z2 - Experimental evidence at protein level: Swiss-Prot protein existence level 1. Extracellular Nef protein targets CD4(+) T-lymphocytes for apoptosis by interacting with CXCR4 surface receptors. From Human immunodeficiency virus type 1 group M subtype D (isolate Z2/CDC-Z34) (HIV-1).
   7193..7781    -  misc_feature   WPRE: woodchuck hepatitis virus posttranscriptional regulatory element
   7795..7813    -  misc_feature   MCS (fragment): pUC18/19 multiple cloning site
   7816..8643    -  CDS            NGFR (fragment): TNR16_HUMAN - Also known as TNFRSF16. Experimental evidence at protein level: Swiss-Prot protein existence level 1. Low affinity receptor which can bind to NGF, BDNF, NTF3, and NTF4. Forms a heterodimeric receptor with SORCS2 that binds the precursor forms of NGF, BDNF and NTF3 with high affinity, and has much lower affinity for mature NGF and BDNF (PubMed:24908487). Plays an important role in differentiation and survival of specific neuronal populations during development (By similarity). Can mediate cell survival as well as cell death of neural cells. Plays a role in the inactivation of RHOA
   8758..8782    -  misc_feature   MCS (fragment): pBluescript multiple cloning site
   8785..9295    -  promoter       hPGK promoter: human phosphoglycerate kinase 1 promoter
   9298..9321    +  misc_feature   MCS (fragment): pBluescript multiple cloning site
   9323..9361    +  promoter       minimal CMV promoter: human cytomegalovirus (CMV) immediate early promoter
>Addgene plasmid #85909 | AB.pCCL.sin.cPPT.GFP.miR-455-3p.sensor.PGK.dNGFR.WPRE | addgene full sequence | sequence record 170047 | Addgene NGS Result
ATGGTGAGCAAGGGCGAGGAGCTGTTCACCGGGGTGGTGCCCATCCTGGTCGAGCTGGACGGCGACGTAA
ACGGCCACAAGTTCAGCGTGTCCGGCGAGGGCGAGGGCGATGCCACCTACGGCAAGCTGACCCTGAAGTT
CATCTGCACCACCGGCAAGCTGCCCGTGCCCTGGCCCACCCTCGTGACCACCCTGACCTACGGCGTGCAG
TGCTTCAGCCGCTACCCCGACCACATGAAGCAGCACGACTTCTTCAAGTCCGCCATGCCCGAAGGCTACG
TCCAGGAGCGCACCATCTTCTTCAAGGACGACGGCAACTACAAGACCCGCGCCGAGGTGAAGTTCGAGGG
CGACACCCTGGTGAACCGCATCGAGCTGAAGGGCATCGACTTCAAGGAGGACGGCAACATCCTGGGGCAC
AAGCTGGAGTACAACTACAACAGCCACAACGTCTATATCATGGCCGACAAGCAGAAGAACGGCATCAAGG
TGAACTTCAAGATCCGCCACAACATCGAGGACGGCAGCGTGCAGCTCGCCGACCACTACCAGCAGAACAC
CCCCATCGGCGACGGCCCCGTGCTGCTGCCCGACAACCACTACCTGAGCACCCAGTCCGCCCTGAGCAAA
GACCCCAACGAGAAGCGCGATCACATGGTCCTGCTGGAGTTCGTGACCGCCGCCGGGATCACTCTCGGCA
TGGACGAGCTGTACAAGTAAAGCGGCCGCGTCGAGAGATGGGGGAGGCTAACTGAGCTAGCCGACCTTAA
CTGGGGAGTACTGGTCGACGTAGCGTGTATATGCCCATGGACTGCGTGTATATGCCCATGGACTGCGTGT
ATATGCCCATGGACTGCGTGTATATGCCCATGGACTGCGTGTATATGCCCATGGACTGCGTGTATATGCC
CATGGACTGCACCGGTACTAGCTTAGTCATGCACCGGGCTGCAGGAATTCGATGACAGGCGCAGCTTCCG
AGGGATTTGAGATCCAGACATGATAAGATACATTGATGAGTTTGGACAAACCAAAACTAGAATGCAGTGA
AAAAAATGCCTTATTTGTGAAATTTGTGATGCTATTGCCTTATTTGTAACCATTATAAGCTGCAATAAAC
AAGTTAACAACAACAATTGCATTCATTTTATGTTTCAGGTTCAGGGGGAGGTGTGGGAGGTTTTTTAAAG
CAAGTAAAACCTCTACAAATGTGGTATGGCTGATTATGATCAGATCTCTCGAGGCTAGTCTCGTGATCGA
TAAAATTTTGAATTTTTGTAATTTGTTTTTGTAATTCTTTAGTTTGTATGTCTGTTGCTATTATGTCTAC
TATTCTTTCCCCTGCACTGTACCCCCCAATCCCCCCTTTTCTTTTAAAAGTTAACCGATACCGTCGAGAT
CCGTTCACTAATCGAATGGATCTGTCTCTGTCTCTCTCTCCACCTTCTTCTTCTATTCCTTCGGGCCTGT
CGGGTCCCCTCGGGGTTGGGAGGTGGGTCTGAAACGATAATGGTGAATATCCCTGCCTAACTCTATTCAC
TATAGAAAGTACAGCAAAAACTATTCTTAAACCTACCAAGCCTCCTACTATCATTATGAATAATTTTATA
TACCACAGCCAATTTGTTATGTTAAACCAATTCCACAAACTTGCCCATTTATCTAATTCCAATAATTCTT
GTTCATTCTTTTCTTGCTGGTTTTGCGATTCTTCAATTAAGGAGTGTATTAAGCTTGTGTAATTGTTAAT
TTCTCTGTCCCACTCCATCCAGGTCGTGTGATTCCAAATCTGTTCCAGAGATTTATTACTCCAACTAGCA
TTCCAAGGCACAGCAGTGGTGCAAATGAGTTTTCCAGAGCAACCCCAAATCCCCAGGAGCTGTTGATCCT
TTAGGTATCTTTCCACAGCCAGGATTCTTGCCTGGAGCTGCTTGATGCCCCAGACTGTGAGTTGCAACAG
ATGCTGTTGCGCCTCAATAGCCCTCAGCAAATTGTTCTGCTGCTGCACTATACCAGACAATAATTGTCTG
GCCTGTACCGTCAGCGTCATTGACGCTGCGCCCATAGTGCTTCCTGCTGCTCCCAAGAACCCAAGGAACA
AAGCTCCTATTCCCACTGCTCTTTTTTCTCTCTGCACCACTCTTCTCTTTGCCTTGGTGGGTGCTACTCC
TAATGGTTCAATTTTTACTACTTTATATTTATATAATTCACTTCTCCAATTGTCCCTCATATCTCCTCCT
CCAGGTCTGAAGATCAGCGGCCGCTTGCTGTGCGGTGGTCTTACTTTTGTTTTGCTCTTCCTCTATCTTG
TCTAAAGCTTCCTTGGTGTCTTTTATCTCTATCCTTTGATGCACACAATAGAGGGTTGCTACTGTATTAT
ATAATGATCTAAGTTCTTCTGATCCTGTCTGAAGGGATGGTTGTAGCTGTCCCAGTATTTGTCTACAGCC
TTCTGATGTTTCTAACAGGCCAGGATTAACTGCGAATCGTTCTAGCTCCCTGCTTGCCCATACTATATGT
TTTAATTTATATTTTTTCTTTCCCCCTGGCCTTAACCGAATTTTTTCCCATCGCGATCTAATTCTCCCCC
GCTTAATACTGACGCTCTCGCACCCATCTCTCTCCTTCTAGCCTCCGCTAGTCAAAATTTTTGGCGTACT
CACCAGTCGCCGCCCCTCGCCTCTTGCCGTGCGCGCTTCAGCAAGCCGAGTCCTGCGTCGAGAGAGCTCC
TCTGGTTTCCCTTTCGCTTTCAAGTCCCTGTTCGGGCGCCACTGCTAGAGATTTTCCACACTGACTAAAA
GGGTCTGAGGGATCTCTAGTTACCAGAGTCACACAACAGACGGGCACACACTACTTGAAGCACTCAAGGC
AAGCTTTATTGAGGCTTAAGCAGTGGGTTCCCTAGTTAGCCAGAGAGCTCCCAGGCTCAGATCTGGTCTA
ACCAGAGAGACCCCGGTTCACTAAACGAGCTCTGCTTATATAGACCTCCCACCGTACACGCCTACCGCCC
ATTTGCGTCAATGGGGCGGAGTTGTTACGACATTTTGGAAAGTCCCGTTGATTTTGGTGCCAAAACAAAC
TCCCATTGACGTCAATGGGGTGGAGACTTGGAAATCCCCGTGAGTCAAACCGCTATCCACGCCCATTGAT
GTACTGCCAAAACCGCATCACCATGGTAATAGCGATGACTAATACGTAGATGTACTGCCAAGTAGGAAAG
TCCCATAAGGTCATGTACTGGGCATAATGCCAGGCGGGCCATTTACCGTCATTGACGTCAATAGGGGGCG
TACTTGGCATATGATACACTTGATGTACTGCCAAGTGGGCAGTTTACCGTAAATACTCCACCCATTGACG
TCAATGGAAAGTCCCTATTGGCGTTACTATGGGAACATACGTCATTATTGACGTCAATGGGCGGGGGTCG
TTGGGCGGTCAGCCAGGCGGGCCATTTACCGTAAGTTATGTAACGCGGAACTCCATATATGGGCTATGAA
CTAATGACCCCGTAATTGATTACTATTAATAACTAGTCAATAATCAATGTCAACATGGCGGTAATGTTGG
ACATGAGCCAATATAAATGTACATATTATGATATGGATACAACGTATGCAATGGCCAAGCTTGCAGCTCC
AGCTTTTGTTCCCTTTAGTGAGGGTTAATTGCGCGCTTGGCGTAATCATGGTCATAGCTGTTTCCTGTGT
GAAATTGTTATCCGCTCACAATTCCACACAACATACGAGCCGGAAGCATAAAGTGTAAAGCCTGGGGTGC
CTAATGAGTGAGCTAACTCACATTAATTGCGTTGCGCTCACTGCCCGCTTTCCAGTCGGGAAACCTGTCG
TGCCAGCTGCATTAATGAATCGGCCAACGCGCGGGGAGAGGCGGTTTGCGTATTGGGCGCTCTTCCGCTT
CCTCGCTCACTGACTCGCTGCGCTCGGTCGTTCGGCTGCGGCGAGCGGTATCAGCTCACTCAAAGGCGGT
AATACGGTTATCCACAGAATCAGGGGATAACGCAGGAAAGAACATGTGAGCAAAAGGCCAGCAAAAGGCC
AGGAACCGTAAAAAGGCCGCGTTGCTGGCGTTTTTCCATAGGCTCCGCCCCCCTGACGAGCATCACAAAA
ATCGACGCTCAAGTCAGAGGTGGCGAAACCCGACAGGACTATAAAGATACCAGGCGTTTCCCCCTGGAAG
CTCCCTCGTGCGCTCTCCTGTTCCGACCCTGCCGCTTACCGGATACCTGTCCGCCTTTCTCCCTTCGGGA
AGCGTGGCGCTTTCTCATAGCTCACGCTGTAGGTATCTCAGTTCGGTGTAGGTCGTTCGCTCCAAGCTGG
GCTGTGTGCACGAACCCCCCGTTCAGCCCGACCGCTGCGCCTTATCCGGTAACTATCGTCTTGAGTCCAA
CCCGGTAAGACACGACTTATCGCCACTGGCAGCAGCCACTGGTAACAGGATTAGCAGAGCGAGGTATGTA
GGCGGTGCTACAGAGTTCTTGAAGTGGTGGCCTAACTACGGCTACACTAGAAGAACAGTATTTGGTATCT
GCGCTCTGCTGAAGCCAGTTACCTTCGGAAAAAGAGTTGGTAGCTCTTGATCCGGCAAACAAACCACCGC
TGGTAGCGGTGGTTTTTTTGTTTGCAAGCAGCAGATTACGCGCAGAAAAAAAGGATCTCAAGAAGATCCT
TTGATCTTTTCTACGGGGTCTGACGCTCAGTGGAACGAAAACTCACGTTAAGGGATTTTGGTCATGAGAT
TATCAAAAAGGATCTTCACCTAGATCCTTTTAAATTAAAAATGAAGTTTTAAATCAATCTAAAGTATATA
TGAGTAAACTTGGTCTGACAGTTACCAATGCTTAATCAGTGAGGCACCTATCTCAGCGATCTGTCTATTT
CGTTCATCCATAGTTGCCTGACTCCCCGTCGTGTAGATAACTACGATACGGGAGGGCTTACCATCTGGCC
CCAGTGCTGCAATGATACCGCGAGACCCACGCTCACCGGCTCCAGATTTATCAGCAATAAACCAGCCAGC
CGGAAGGGCCGAGCGCAGAAGTGGTCCTGCAACTTTATCCGCCTCCATCCAGTCTATTAATTGTTGCCGG
GAAGCTAGAGTAAGTAGTTCGCCAGTTAATAGTTTGCGCAACGTTGTTGCCATTGCTACAGGCATCGTGG
TGTCACGCTCGTCGTTTGGTATGGCTTCATTCAGCTCCGGTTCCCAACGATCAAGGCGAGTTACATGATC
CCCCATGTTGTGCAAAAAAGCGGTTAGCTCCTTCGGTCCTCCGATCGTTGTCAGAAGTAAGTTGGCCGCA
GTGTTATCACTCATGGTTATGGCAGCACTGCATAATTCTCTTACTGTCATGCCATCCGTAAGATGCTTTT
CTGTGACTGGTGAGTACTCAACCAAGTCATTCTGAGAATAGTGTATGCGGCGACCGAGTTGCTCTTGCCC
GGCGTCAATACGGGATAATACCGCGCCACATAGCAGAACTTTAAAAGTGCTCATCATTGGAAAACGTTCT
TCGGGGCGAAAACTCTCAAGGATCTTACCGCTGTTGAGATCCAGTTCGATGTAACCCACTCGTGCACCCA
ACTGATCTTCAGCATCTTTTACTTTCACCAGCGTTTCTGGGTGAGCAAAAACAGGAAGGCAAAATGCCGC
AAAAAAGGGAATAAGGGCGACACGGAAATGTTGAATACTCATACTCTTCCTTTTTCAATATTATTGAAGC
ATTTATCAGGGTTATTGTCTCATGAGCGGATACATATTTGAATGTATTTAGAAAAATAAACAAATAGGGG
TTCCGCGCACATTTCCCCGAAAAGTGCCACCTAAATTGTAAGCGTTAATATTTTGTTAAAATTCGCGTTA
AATTTTTGTTAAATCAGCTCATTTTTTAACCAATAGGCCGAAATCGGCAAAATCCCTTATAAATCAAAAG
AATAGACCGAGATAGGGT
[37 nt withheld, positions 5969-6005]
AAAGAACGTGGACTCCAACGTCAAAGG
[49 nt withheld, positions 6033-6081]
T
[91 nt withheld, positions 6083-6173]
G
[124 nt withheld, positions 6175-6298]
CCCATTCGCCATTCAGGCTGCGCAACTGTTGGGAAGGGCGATCGGTGCGGGCCTCTTCGCTATTACGCCA
GCTGGCGAAAGGGGGATGTGCTGCAAGGCGATTAAGTTGGGTAACGCCAGGGTTTTCCCAGTCACGACGT
TGTAAAACGACGGCCAGTGAGCGCGCGTAATACGACTCACTATAGGGCGAATTGGGTACGTCCCTAGGCC
TCCAAAAAAGCCTCCTCACTACTTCTGGAATAGCTCAGAGGCCGAGGCGGCCTCGGCCTCTGCATAAATA
AAAAAAATTAGTCAGCCATGGGGCGGAGAATGGGCGGAACTGGGCGGAGTTAGGGGCGGGATGGGCGGAG
TTAGGGGCGGGATAGCTAGAGCCAGACATGATAAGATACATTGATGAGTTTGGACAAACCACAACTAGAA
TGCAGTGAAAAAAATGCTTTATTTGTGAAATTTGTGATGCTATTGCTTTATTTGTAACCATTATAAGCTG
CAATAAACAAGTTCCTCTCACTCTCTGATATTCATTTCTTTGCAAGTTATAAATACTGAATAATAAGATG
ACATGAACTACTACTGCTAGAGATTTTCCACACTGACTAAAAGGGTCTGAGGGATCTCTAGTTACCAGAG
TCACACAACAGACGGGCACACACTACTTGAAGCACTCAAGGCAAGCTTTATTGAGGCTTAAGCAGTGGGT
TCCCTAGTTAGCCAGAGAGCTCCCAGGCTCAGATCTGGTCTAACCAGAGAGACCCAGTACAAGCAAAAAG
CAGATCTTGTCTTCGTTGGGAGTGAATTAGCCCTTCCAGTCCCCCCTTTTCTTTTAAAAAGTGGCTAAGA
TCTACAGCTGCCTTGTAAGTCATTGGTCTTAAAGGTACCGAGCTCGAATTCCAGGCGGGGAGGCGGCCCA
AAGGGAGATCCGACTCGTCTGAGGGCGAAGGCGAAGACGCGGAAGAGGCCGCAGAGCCGGCAGCAGGCCG
CGGGAAGGAAGGTCCGCTGGATTGAGGGCCGAAGGGACGTAGCAGAAGGACGTCCCGCGCAGAATCCAGG
TGGCAACACAGGCGAGCAGCCATGGAAAGGACGTCAGCTTCCCCGACAACACCACGGAATTGTCAGTGCC
CAACAGCCGAGCCCCTGTCCAGCAGCGGGCAAGGCAGGCGGCGATGAGTTCCGCCGTGGCAATAGGGAGG
GGGAAAGCGAAAGTCCCGGAAAGGAGCTGACAGGTGGTGGCAATGCCCCAACCAGTGGGGGTTGCGTCAG
CAAACACAGTGCACACCACGCCACGTTGCCTGACAACGGGCCACAACTCCTCATAAAGAGACAGCAACCA
GGATTTATACAAGGAGGAGAAAATGAAAGCCATACGGGAAGCAATAGCATGATACAAAGGCATTAAAGCA
GCGTATCCACATAGCGTAAAAGGAGCAACATAGTTAAGAATACCAGTCAATCTTTCACAAATTTTGTAAT
CCAGAGGTTGATTGTCGACTCTAGACTCGACTCTAGAGGATCCCCCTGTTCCACCTCTTGAAGGCTATGT
AGGCCACAAGGCCCACAACCACAGCAGCCAGGATGGAGCAATAGACAGGGATGAGGTTGTCGGTGGTGCC
TCGGGTCACCACGGGCTGGGAGCTGCCCATCACTGTGGTCACCACACCTGCCACCGTGCTGGCTATGAGG
TCTTGTTCTGGAGGTGCCTCAGGCTCCTGGGTGCTGGGGGCTGTGCTGTCCGAGCCCTCTGGGGGTGTGG
ACCGTGTAATCCAACGGCCAGGGATCTCCTCGCACTCGGCGTCGGCCCAGCGTGTGCACTCGCGGAGCTG
GCGCTCGGTGTCCTCGCACACGGTGCAGGGCAGGCACGGGTCCACGTGGTTGGCCTCGTCGGAATACGTG
CCGTCGGGGCACTCCTCGCACACGGTGTTCTGCTTGTCCTGGCAGGAGAACACGAGGCCCGAGCCCGCCT
CGCACACGCGGCACGCCTCGCAGCGCCCAGTCGTCTCATCCTGGTAGTAGCCGTAGGCGCAGCGGCACAC
GGCGTCGTCGGCCTCCACGCACGGCGCCGACATGCTCTGGAGCCCCACGCACTCGGTGCACGGCTTGCAC
GGCTCGGTCGCGCTCACCACGTCGGAGAACGTCACGCTGTCCAGGCAGGGCTCACACACGGTCTGGTTGG
CTCCACAAGGCTGGGCCACACCCTCGCCCAGGTTGCAGGCTTTGCAGCACTCACCGCTGTGTGTGTACAG
GCCTGTGGGGCATGCCTCCTTGGCACCTCCAAGGGACACCCCCAGAAGCAGCAACAGCAGCAGGCGCGGC
CCGTCCATGGCGCGGCCGGTGGCACCTGCCCCCATCGCCCGCCTCCCGCGGCAGCGCTCGACTTCCAGCT
CGGTCCGCTTTGCGGACTGATGGGGCTGCGCTGCGCTGCGCTCCAGCGCCCCCCCTGCCCGCCGGAGCTG
GCCGCGGCCCGAATTCCTGCAGCCCGGGGGATCCCCCTGGGGAGAGAGGTCGGTGATTCGGTCAACGAGG
GAGCCGACTGCCGACGTGCGCTCCGGAGGCTTGCAGAATGCGGAACACCGCGCGGGCAGGAACAGGGCCC
ACACTACCGCCCCACACCCCGCCTCCCGCACCGCCCCTTCCCGGCCGCTGCTCTCGGCGCGCCCTGCTGA
GCAGCCGCTATTGGCCACAGCCCATCGCGGTCGGCGCGCTGCCATTGCTCCCTGGCGCTGTCCGTCTGCG
AGGGTACTAGTGAGACGTGCGGCTTCCGTTTGTCACGTCCGGCACGCCGCGAACCGCAAGGAACCTTCCC
GACTTAGGGGCGGAGCAGGAAGCGTCGCCGGGGGGCCCACAAGGGTAGCGGCGAAGATCCGGGTGACGCT
GCGAACGGACGTGAAGAATGTGCGAGACCCAGGGTCGGCGCCGCTGCGTTTCCCGGAACCACGCCCAGAG
CAGCCGCGTCCCTGCGCAAACCCAGGGCTGCCTTGGAAAAGGCGCAACCCCAACCCCGTGGAATTCGATA
TCAAGCTTCTCGAGGGTAGGCGTGTACGGTGGGAGGCCTATATAAGCAGAGCTCGTTTAGTGAACCGTCA
GATCGCCTGGAGACGCCATCCACGCTGTTTTGACCTCCATAGAAGACACCGGGACCGATCCAGCCTCCGC
GGAATTCACC
