>Addgene plasmid #85909 | AB.pCCL.sin.cPPT.GFP.miR-455-3p.sensor.PGK.dNGFR.WPRE | depositor partial sequence | sequence record 167403 | AB.pCCL.sin.cPPT.GFP.miR-455-3p.sensor.PGK.dNGFR.WPRE sequence 848 bps
ATCACGAGACTAGCCTCGAGAGATCTGATCATAATCAGCCATACCACATTTGTAGAGGTTTTACTTGCTT
TAAAAAACCTCCCACACCTCCCCCTGAACCTGAAACATAAAATGAATGCAATTGTTGTTGTTAACTTGTT
TATTGCAGCTTATAATGGTTACAAATAAGGCAATAGCATCACAAATTTCACAAATAAGGCATTTTTTTCA
CTGCATTCTAGTTTTGGTTTGTCCAAACTCATCAATGTATCTTATCATGTCTGGATCTCAAATCCCTCGG
AAGCTGCGCCTGTCATCGAATTCCTGCAGCCCGGTGCATGACTAAGCTAGTACCGGTGCAGTCCATGGGC
ATATACACGCAGTCCATGGGCATATACACGCAGTCCATGGGCATATACACGCAGTCCATGGGCATATACA
CGCAGTCCATGGGCATATACACGCAGTCCATGGGCATATACACGCTACGTCGACCAGTACTCCCCAGTTA
AGGTCGGCTAGCTCAGTTAGCCTCCCCCATCTCTCGACGCGGCCGCTTTACTTGTACAGCTCGTCCATGC
CGAGAGTGATCCCGGCGGCGGTCACGAACTCCAGCAGGACCATGTGATCGCGCTTCTCGTTGGGGTCTTT
GCTCAGGGCGGACTGGGTGCTCAGGTAGTGGTTGTCGGGCAGCAGCACGGGGCCGTCGCCGATGGGGGTG
TTCTGCTGGTAGTGGTCGGCGAGCTGCACGCTGCCGTCCTCGATGTTGTGGCGGATCTTGAAGTTCACCT
TGATGCCGTTCTTCTGCTTGTCGGCCATGATATAGACGTTGTGGCTGTTGTAGTTGTACTCCAGCTTGTG
CCCCAGGA
